>Addgene plasmid #167459 | pCDH-3xFLAG-hTCAB1-puroR | addgene full sequence | sequence record 330875 | Addgene NGS Result
GGGTCTCTCTGGTTAGACCAGATCTGAGCCTGGGAGCTCTCTGGCTAACTAGGGAACCCACTGCTTAAGC
CTCAATAAAGCTTGCCTTGAGTGCTTCAAGTAGTGTGTGCCCGTCTGTTGTGTGACTCTGGTAACTAGAG
ATCCCTCAGACCCTTTTAGTCAGTGTGGAAAATCTCTAGCAGTGGCGCCCGAACAGGGACTTGAAAGCGA
AAGGGAAACCAGAGGAGCTCTCTCGACGCAGGACTCGGCTTGCTGAAGCGCGCACGGCAAGAGGCGAGGG
GCGGCGACTGGTGAGTACGCCAAAAATTTTGACTAGCGGAGGCTAGAAGGAGAGAGATGGGTGCGAGAGC
GTCAGTATTAAGCGGGGGAGAATTAGATCGCGATGGGAAAAAATTCGGTTAAGGCCAGGGGGAAAGAAAA
AATATAAATTAAAACATATAGTATGGGCAAGCAGGGAGCTAGAACGATTCGCAGTTAATCCTGGCCTGTT
AGAAACATCAGAAGGCTGTAGACAAATACTGGGACAGCTACAACCATCCCTTCAGACAGGATCAGAAGAA
CTTAGATCATTATATAATACAGTAGCAACCCTCTATTGTGTGCATCAAAGGATAGAGATAAAAGACACCA
AGGAAGCTTTAGACAAGATAGAGGAAGAGCAAAACAAAAGTAAGACCACCGCACAGCAAGCGGCCACTGA
TCTTCAGACCTGGAGGAGGAGATATGAGGGACAATTGGAGAAGTGAATTATATAAATATAAAGTAGTAAA
AATTGAACCATTAGGAGTAGCACCCACCAAGGCAAAGAGAAGAGTGGTGCAGAGAGAAAAAAGAGCAGTG
GGAATAGGAGCTTTGTTCCTTGGGTTCTTGGGAGCAGCAGGAAGCACTATGGGCGCAGCGTCAATGACGC
TGACGGTACAGGCCAGACAATTATTGTCTGGTATAGTGCAGCAGCAGAACAATTTGCTGAGGGCTATTGA
GGCGCAACAGCATCTGTTGCAACTCACAGTCTGGGGCATCAAGCAGCTCCAGGCAAGAATCCTGGCTGTG
GAAAGATACCTAAAGGATCAACAGCTCCTGGGGATTTGGGGTTGCTCTGGAAAACTCATTTGCACCACTG
CTGTGCCTTGGAATGCTAGTTGGAGTAATAAATCTCTGGAACAGATTTGGAATCACACGACCTGGATGGA
GTGGGACAGAGAAATTAACAATTACACAAGCTTAATACACTCCTTAATTGAAGAATCGCAAAACCAGCAA
GAAAAGAATGAACAAGAATTATTGGAATTAGATAAATGGGCAAGTTTGTGGAATTGGTTTAACATAACAA
ATTGGCTGTGGTATATAAAATTATTCATAATGATAGTAGGAGGCTTGGTAGGTTTAAGAATAGTTTTTGC
TGTACTTTCTATAGTGAATAGAGTTAGGCAGGGATATTCACCATTATCGTTTCAGACCCACCTCCCAACC
CCGAGGGGACCCGACAGGCCCGAAGGAATAGAAGAAGAAGGTGGAGAGAGAGACAGAGACAGATCCATTC
GATTAGTGAACGGATCTCGACGGTATCGGTTAACTTTTAAAAGAAAAGGGGGGATTGGGGGGTACAGTGC
AGGGGAAAGAATAGTAGACATAATAGCAACAGACATACAAACTAAAGAATTACAAAAACAAATTACAAAA
TTCAAAATTTTATCGATACTAGTATTATGCCCAGTACATGACCTTATGGGACTTTCCTACTTGGCAGTAC
ATCTACGTATTAGTCATCGCTATTACCATGGTGATGCGGTTTTGGCAGTACATCAATGGGCGTGGATAGC
GGTTTGACTCACGGGGATTTCCAAGTCTCCACCCCATTGACGTCAATGGGAGTTTGTTTTGGCACCAAAA
TCAACGGGACTTTCCAAAATGTCGTAACAACTCCGCCCCATTGACGCAAATGGGCGGTAGGCGTGTACGG
TGGGAGGTTTATATAAGCAGAGCTCGTTTAGTGAACCGTCAGATCGCCTGGAGACGCCATCCACGCTGTT
TTGACCTCCATAGAAGATTCTAGAGCTAGCGAATTCACCATGGGGTCCCGGGCTGACTACAAAGACCATG
ACGGTGATTATAAAGATCATGACATCGACTACAAGGATGACGATGACAAGGGGCGCGCCATGAAGACTTT
GGAGACTCAACCGTTAGCTCCGGACTGCTGTCCTTCAGACCAGGACCCAGCTCCAGCCCATCCTTCTCCC
CACGCTTCCCCGATGAATAAAAATGCGGACTCTGAACTGATGCCACCGCCTCCCGAAAGGGGGGATCCGC
CCCGGTTGTCCCCAGATCCTGTGGCTGGCTCAGCTGTGTCCCAGGAGCTACGGGAGGGGGACCCAGTTTC
TCTCTCCACTCCCCTGGAAACAGAGTTTGGTTCCCCTAGTGAGTTGAGTCCTCGAATCGAGGAGCAAGAA
CTTTCTGAAAATACAAGCCTTCCTGCAGAAGAAGCAAACGGGAGCCTTTCTGAAGAAGAAGCGAACGGGC
CAGAGTTGGGGTCTGGAAAAGCCATGGAAGATACCTCTGGGGAACCCGCTGCAGAGGACGAGGGAGACAC
CGCTTGGAACTACAGCTTCTCCCAGCTGCCTCGATTTCTCAGTGGTTCCTGGTCAGAGTTCAGCACCCAA
CCTGAGAACTTCTTGAAAGGCTGTAAGTGGGCTCCTGACGGTTCCTGCATCTTGACCAATAGTGCTGATA
ACATCTTGCGAATTTATAACCTGCCCCCAGAGCTGTACCATGAGGGGGAGCAGGTGGAATATGCAGAAAT
GGTCCCTGTCCTTCGAATGGTGGAAGGTGATACCATCTATGATTACTGCTGGTATTCTCTGATGTCCTCA
GCCCAGCCAGACACCTCCTACGTGGCCAGCAGCAGCCGGGAGAACCCGATTCATATCTGGGACGCATTCA
CTGGAGAGCTCCGGGCTTCCTTTCGCGCCTACAACCACCTGGATGAGCTGACGGCAGCCCATTCGCTCTG
CTTCTCCCCGGATGGCTCCCAGCTCTTCTGTGGCTTCAACCGGACTGTGCGTGTTTTTTCCACGGCCCGG
CCTGGCCGAGACTGCGAGGTCCGAGCCACATTTGCAAAAAAGCAGGGCCAGAGCGGCATCATCTCCTGCA
TAGCCTTCAGCCCAGCCCAGCCCCTCTATGCCTGTGGCTCCTACGGCCGCTCCCTGGGTCTGTATGCCTG
GGATGATGGCTCCCCTCTCGCCTTGCTGGGAGGGCACCAAGGGGGCATCACCCACCTCTGCTTTCATCCC
GATGGCAACCGCTTCTTCTCAGGAGCCCGCAAGGATGCTGAGCTCCTGTGCTGGGATCTCCGGCAGTCTG
GTTACCCACTGTGGTCCCTGGGTCGAGAGGTGACCACCAATCAGCGCATCTACTTCGATCTGGACCCGAC
CGGGCAGTTCCTAGTGAGTGGCAGCACGAGCGGGGCTGTCTCTGTGTGGGACACGGACGGGCCTGGCAAT
GATGGGAAGCCGGAGCCCGTGTTGAGTTTTCTGCCCCAGAAGGACTGCACCAATGGCGTGAGCCTGCACC
CTAGCCTGCCTCTCCTGGCCACTGCCTCCGGTCAGCGTGTGTTTCCTGAGCCCACAGAGAGTGGGGACGA
AGGAGAGGAGCTGGGCCTTCCCTTGCTCTCCACGCGCCACGTCCACCTTGAATGTCGGCTTCAGCTCTGG
TGGTGTGGGGGGGCGCCAGACTCCAGCATCCCTGATGATCACCAGGGCGAGAAAGGGCAGGGAGGAACGG
AGGGAGGTGTGGGTGAGCTGATATGATTAATTAAGGATCCGCGGCCGCGAAGGATCTGCGATCGCTCCGG
TGCCCGTCAGTGGGCAGAGCGCACATCGCCCACAGTCCCCGAGAAGTTGGGGGGAGGGGTCGGCAATTGA
ACGGGTGCCTAGAGAAGGTGGCGCGGGGTAAACTGGGAAAGTGATGTCGTGTACTGGCTCCGCCTTTTTC
CCGAGGGTGGGGGAGAACCGTATATAAGTGCAGTAGTCGCCGTGAACGTTCTTTTTCGCAACGGGTTTGC
CGCCAGAACACAGCTGAAGCTTCGAGGGGCTCGCATCTCTCCTTCACGCGCCCGCCGCCCTACCTGAGGC
CGCCATCCACGCCGGTTGAGTCGCGTTCTGCCGCCTCCCGCCTGTGGTGCCTCCTGAACTGCGTCCGCCG
TCTAGGTAAGTTTAAAGCTCAGGTCGAGACCGGGCCTTTGTCCGGCGCTCCCTTGGAGCCTACCTAGACT
CAGCCGGCTCTCCACGCTTTGCCTGACCCTGCTTGCTCAACTCTACGTCTTTGTTTCGTTTTCTGTTCTG
CGCCGTTACAGATCCAAGCTGTGACCGGCGCCTACGCTAGATGACCGAGTACAAGCCCACGGTGCGCCTC
GCCACCCGCGACGACGTCCCCAGGGCCGTACGCACCCTCGCCGCCGCGTTCGCCGACTACCCCGCCACGC
GCCACACCGTCGATCCGGACCGCCACATCGAGCGGGTCACCGAGCTGCAAGAACTCTTCCTCACGCGCGT
CGGGCTCGACATCGGCAAGGTGTGGGTCGCGGACGACGGCGCCGCGGTGGCGGTCTGGACCACGCCGGAG
AGCGTCGAAGCGGGGGCGGTGTTCGCCGAGATCGGCCCGCGCATGGCCGAGTTGAGCGGTTCCCGGCTGG
CCGCGCAGCAACAGATGGAAGGCCTCCTGGCGCCGCACCGGCCCAAGGAGCCCGCGTGGTTCCTGGCCAC
CGTCGGCGTCTCGCCCGACCACCAGGGCAAGGGTCTGGGCAGCGCCGTCGTGCTCCCCGGAGTGGAGGCG
GCCGAGCGCGCCGGGGTGCCCGCCTTCCTGGAGACCTCCGCGCCCCGCAACCTCCCCTTCTACGAGCGGC
TCGGCTTCACCGTCACCGCCGACGTCGAGGTGCCCGAAGGACCGCGCACCTGGTGCATGACCCGCAAGCC
CGGTGCCTGAGTCGACAATCAACCTCTGGATTACAAAATTTGTGAAAGATTGACTGGTATTCTTAACTAT
GTTGCTCCTTTTACGCTATGTGGATACGCTGCTTTAATGCCTTTGTATCATGCTATTGCTTCCCGTATGG
CTTTCATTTTCTCCTCCTTGTATAAATCCTGGTTGCTGTCTCTTTATGAGGAGTTGTGGCCCGTTGTCAG
GCAACGTGGCGTGGTGTGCACTGTGTTTGCTGACGCAACCCCCACTGGTTGGGGCATTGCCACCACCTGT
CAGCTCCTTTCCGGGACTTTCGCTTTCCCCCTCCCTATTGCCACGGCGGAACTCATCGCCGCCTGCCTTG
CCCGCTGCTGGACAGGGGCTCGGCTGTTGGGCACTGACAATTCCGTGGTGTTGTCGGGGAAATCATCGTC
CTTTCCTTGGCTGCTCGCCTGTGTTGCCACCTGGATTCTGCGCGGGACGTCCTTCTGCTACGTCCCTTCG
GCCCTCAATCCAGCGGACCTTCCTTCCCGCGGCCTGCTGCCGGCTCTGCGGCCTCTTCCGCGTCTTCGCC
TTCGCCCTCAGACGAGTCGGATCTCCCTTTGGGCCGCCTCCCCGCCTGGTACCTTTAAGACCAATGACTT
ACAAGGCAGCTGTAGATCTTAGCCACTTTTTAAAAGAAAAGGGGGGACTGGAAGGGCTAATTCACTCCCA
ACGAAGATAAGATCTGCTTTTTGCTTGTACTGGGTCTCTCTGGTTAGACCAGATCTGAGCCTGGGAGCTC
TCTGGCTAACTAGGGAACCCACTGCTTAAGCCTCAATAAAGCTTGCCTTGAGTGCTTCAAGTAGTGTGTG
CCCGTCTGTTGTGTGACTCTGGTAACTAGAGATCCCTCAGACCCTTTTAGTCAGTGTGGAAAATCTCTAG
CAGTAGTAGTTCATGTCATCTTATTATTCAGTATTTATAACTTGCAAAGAAATGAATATCAGAGAGTGAG
AGGAACTTGTTTATTGCAGCTTATAATGGTTACAAATAAAGCAATAGCATCACAAATTTCACAAATAAAG
CATTTTTTTCACTGCATTCTAGTTGTGGTTTGTCCAAACTCATCAATGTATCTTATCATGTCTGGCTCTA
GCTATCCCGCCCCTAACTCCGCCCATCCCGCCCCTAACTCCGCCCAGTTCCGCCCATTCTCCGCCCCATG
GCTGACTAATTTTTTTTATTTATGCAGAGGCCGAGGCGGCCTCTGAGCTATTCCAGAAGTAGTGAGGAGG
CTTTTTTGGAGGCCTAGACTTTTGCAGAGACCAAATTCGTAATCATGTCATAGCTGTTTCCTGTGTGAAA
TTGTTATCCGCTCACAATTCCACACAACATACGAGCCGGAAGCATAAAGTGTAAAGCCTGGGGTGCCTAA
TGAGTGAGCTAACTCACATTAATTGCGTTGCGCTCACTGCCCGCTTTCCAGTCGGGAAACCTGTCGTGCC
AGCTGCATTAATGAATCGGCCAACGCGCGGGGAGAGGCGGTTTGCGTATTGGGCGCTCTTCCGCTTCCTC
GCTCACTGACTCGCTGCGCTCGGTCGTTCGGCTGCGGCGAGCGGTATCAGCTCACTCAAAGGCGGTAATA
CGGTTATCCACAGAATCAGGGGATAACGCAGGAAAGAACATGTGAGCAAAAGGCCAGCAAAAGGCCAGGA
ACCGTAAAAAGGCCGCGTTGCTGGCGTTTTTCCATAGGCTCCGCCCCCCTGACGAGCATCACAAAAATCG
ACGCTCAAGTCAGAGGTGGCGAAACCCGACAGGACTATAAAGATACCAGGCGTTTCCCCCTGGAAGCTCC
CTCGTGCGCTCTCCTGTTCCGACCCTGCCGCTTACCGGATACCTGTCCGCCTTTCTCCCTTCGGGAAGCG
TGGCGCTTTCTCATAGCTCACGCTGTAGGTATCTCAGTTCGGTGTAGGTCGTTCGCTCCAAGCTGGGCTG
TGTGCACGAACCCCCCGTTCAGCCCGACCGCTGCGCCTTATCCGGTAACTATCGTCTTGAGTCCAACCCG
GTAAGACACGACTTATCGCCACTGGCAGCAGCCACTGGTAACAGGATTAGCAGAGCGAGGTATGTAGGCG
GTGCTACAGAGTTCTTGAAGTGGTGGCCTAACTACGGCTACACTAGAAGAACAGTATTTGGTATCTGCGC
TCTGCTGAAGCCAGTTACCTTCGGAAAAAGAGTTGGTAGCTCTTGATCCGGCAAACAAACCACCGCTGGT
AGCGGTGGTTTTTTTGTTTGCAAGCAGCAGATTACGCGCAGAAAAAAAGGATCTCAAGAAGATCCTTTGA
TCTTTTCTACGGGGTCTGACGCTCAGTGGAACGAAAACTCACGTTAAGGGATTTTGGTCATGAGATTATC
AAAAAGGATCTTCACCTAGATCCTTTTAAATTAAAAATGAAGTTTTAAATCAATCTAAAGTATATATGAG
TAAACTTGGTCTGACAGTTACCAATGCTTAATCAGTGAGGCACCTATCTCAGCGATCTGTCTATTTCGTT
CATCCATAGTTGCCTGACTCCCCGTCGTGTAGATAACTACGATACGGGAGGGCTTACCATCTGGCCCCAG
TGCTGCAATGATACCGCGAGACCCACGCTCACCGGCTCCAGATTTATCAGCAATAAACCAGCCAGCCGGA
AGGGCCGAGCGCAGAAGTGGTCCTGCAACTTTATCCGCCTCCATCCAGTCTATTAATTGTTGCCGGGAAG
CTAGAGTAAGTAGTTCGCCAGTTAATAGTTTGCGCAACGTTGTTGCCATTGCTACAGGCATCGTGGTGTC
ACGCTCGTCGTTTGGTATGGCTTCATTCAGCTCCGGTTCCCAACGATCAAGGCGAGTTACATGATCCCCC
ATGTTGTGCAAAAAAGCGGTTAGCTCCTTCGGTCCTCCGATCGTTGTCAGAAGTAAGTTGGCCGCAGTGT
TATCACTCATGGTTATGGCAGCACTGCATAATTCTCTTACTGTCATGCCATCCGTAAGATGCTTTTCTGT
GACTGGTGAGTACTCAACCAAGTCATTCTGAGAATAGTGTATGCGGCGACCGAGTTGCTCTTGCCCGGCG
TCAATACGGGATAATACCGCGCCACATAGCAGAACTTTAAAAGTGCTCATCATTGGAAAACGTTCTTCGG
GGCGAAAACTCTCAAGGATCTTACCGCTGTTGAGATCCAGTTCGATGTAACCCACTCGTGCACCCAACTG
ATCTTCAGCATCTTTTACTTTCACCAGCGTTTCTGGGTGAGCAAAAACAGGAAGGCAAAATGCCGCAAAA
AAGGGAATAAGGGCGACACGGAAATGTTGAATACTCATACTCTTCCTTTTTCAATATTATTGAAGCATTT
ATCAGGGTTATTGTCTCATGAGCGGATACATATTTGAATGTATTTAGAAAAATAAACAAATAGGGGTTCC
GCGCACATTTCCCCGAAAAGTGCCACCTGACGTCTAAGAAACCATTATTATCATGACATTAACCTATAAA
AATAGGCGTATCACGAGGCCCTTTCGTCTCGCGCGTTTCGGTGATGACGGTGAAAACCTCTGACACATGC
AGCTCCCGGAGACGGTCACAGCTTGTCTGTAAGCGGATGCCGGGAGCAGACAAGCCCGTCAGGGCGCGTC
AGCGGGTGTTGGCGGGTGTCGGGGCTGGCTTAACTATGCGGCATCAGAGCAGATTGTACTGAGAGTGCAC
CATATGCGGTGTGAAATACCGCACAGATGCGTAAGGAGAAAATACCGCATCAGGCGCCATTCGCCATTCA
GGCTGCGCAACTGTTGGGAAGGGCGATCGGTGCGGGCCTCTTCGCTATTACGCCAGCTGGCGAAAGGGGG
ATGTGCTGCAAGGCGATTAAGTTGGGTAACGCCAGGGTTTTCCCAGTCACGACGTTGTAAAACGACGGCC
AGTGCCAAGCTGACGCGTGTAGTCTTATGCAATACTCTTGTAGTCTTGCAACATGGTAACGATGAGTTAG
CAACATGCCTTACAAGGAGAGAAAAAGCACCGTGCATGCCGATTGGTGGAAGTAAGGTGGTACGATCGTG
CCTTATTAGGAAGGCAACAGACGGGTCTGACATGGATTGGACGAACCACTGAATTGCCGCATTGCAGAGA
TATTGTATTTAAGTGCCTAGCTCGATACATAAAC
Features (pLannotate 1.2.2; 29 found; start..end, strand, type, name):
      1..181     +  LTR            5' LTR (truncated): truncated 5' long terminal repeat (LTR) from HIV-1
    228..353     +  misc_feature   HIV-1 Ψ: packaging signal of human immunodeficiency virus type 1
    337..675     +  CDS            HIV-1 gag (fragment): gag protein from human immunodeficiency virus 1; gag
    846..1079    +  misc_feature   RRE: The Rev response element (RRE) of HIV-1 allows for Rev-dependent mRNA export from the nucleus to the cytoplasm.
   1456..1556    +  CDS            Rev (fragment): human immunodeficiency virus 1 (HIV-1) Rev protein; rev; enhances nuclear export of unspliced and incompletely spliced viral mRNAs
   1575..1691    +  misc_feature   cPPT/CTS: central polypurine tract and central termination sequence of HIV-1
   1704..1780    +  enhancer       CMV enhancer (fragment): human cytomegalovirus immediate early enhancer
   1781..1984    +  promoter       CMV promoter: human cytomegalovirus (CMV) immediate early promoter
   2085..2150    +  CDS            3xFLAG: three tandem FLAG® epitope tags, followed by an enterokinase cleavage site
   2160..3803    +  CDS            WRAP53: TCAB1_HUMAN - Also known as TCAB1 From Homo sapiens (Human).
   3862..4073    +  promoter       EF-1α core promoter: core promoter for human elongation factor EF-1α
   4086..4354    +  LTR            5' LTR (truncated): truncated 5' long terminal repeat (LTR) from human T-cell leukemia virus (HTLV) type 1
   4381..4980    +  CDS            PuroR: puromycin N-acetyltransferase; pac from Streptomyces alboniger; confers resistance to puromycin
   4987..5575    +  misc_feature   WPRE: woodchuck hepatitis virus posttranscriptional regulatory element
   5570..5677    +  CDS            nef (fragment): NEF_SIVS4 - Experimental evidence at protein level: Swiss-Prot protein existence level 1. Interferes with TCR signaling from the cell membrane. Interacts with CD247/TCRZ (TCR zeta chain) and exert potent down- regulation of cell surface TCR/CD3 complexes. From Simian immunodeficiency virus (isolate F236/smH4) (SIV-sm) (Simian immunodeficiency virus sooty mangabey monkey).
   5702..5882    +  LTR            5' LTR (truncated): truncated 5' long terminal repeat (LTR) from HIV-1
   5954..6075    +  polyA_signal   SV40 poly(A) signal: SV40 polyadenylation signal
   6095..6256    +  promoter       SV40 promoter (fragment): SV40 early promoter
   6301..6317    -  protein_bind   lac operator: The lac repressor binds to the lac operator to inhibit transcription in E. coli. This inhibition can be relieved by adding lactose or isopropyl-β-D-thiogalactopyranoside (IPTG). lac repressor encoded by lacI
   6325..6355    -  promoter       lac promoter: promoter for the E. coli lac operon
   6370..6391    -  protein_bind   CAP binding site: CAP binding activates transcription in the presence of cAMP. E. coli catabolite activator protein
   6404..6496    -  CDS            lacI (fragment): lac repressor; lacI; The lac repressor binds to the lac operator to inhibit transcription in E. coli. This inhibition can be relieved by adding lactose or isopropyl-β-D-thiogalactopyranoside (IPTG).
   6679..7267    -  rep_origin     ori: high-copy-number ColE1/pMB1/pBR322/pUC origin of replication
   7438..8298    -  CDS            AmpR: β-lactamase; bla; confers resistance to ampicillin, carbenicillin, and related antibiotics
   8299..8403    -  promoter       AmpR promoter: bla
   8498..8533    +  CDS            rop (fragment): Rop protein, which maintains plasmids at low copy number; rop
   8635..8734    +  misc_feature   bom (fragment): basis of mobility region from pBR322
   8740..8894    -  CDS            lacZα (fragment): LacZα fragment of β-galactosidase; lacZ fragment
   8908..9134    +  promoter       RSV promoter: Rous sarcoma virus enhancer/promoter
