[The description below was written by a language model from this plasmid's Addgene catalogue record and pLannotate feature annotations shown in this document.]
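Description:
pCDH-3xFLAG-hTCAB1-puroR is a third-generation lentiviral transfer plasmid built on the pCDH backbone for expressing FLAG-tagged human TCAB1 (also called WDR79 or WRAP53) in mammalian cells. In bacteria it is maintained through a high-copy ColE1/pUC-type origin and selected with ampicillin via the β-lactamase gene. The catalogue lists a total size of 9,142 bp, while the sequenced record behind the feature table is 9,134 nt, a small discrepancy the record does not explain.

The viral portion begins with an RSV promoter, annotated at the end of the circular map so that it sits directly upstream of a truncated HIV-1 5′ LTR. This chimeric arrangement drives genomic RNA production in packaging cells without Tat, as is typical of third-generation systems. It is followed by the Ψ packaging signal with a gag fragment, the Rev response element for Rev-dependent nuclear export, and the cPPT/CTS, which aids nuclear import of the viral genome. A second truncated HIV-1 LTR and an SV40 polyadenylation signal close the transfer cassette.

Between these elements are two expression units. A CMV enhancer/promoter drives an N-terminal 3xFLAG tag supplied by the backbone, fused to the roughly 1.65 kb human TCAB1 coding sequence, which was cloned between retained AscI and PacI sites. Downstream, an EF-1α core promoter combined with an HTLV-1 LTR segment drives puromycin N-acetyltransferase, so transduced cells can be selected with puromycin. A WPRE after this marker enhances transcript stability and expression. The construct suits stable expression of TCAB1 together with FLAG-based detection or immunoprecipitation, and the associated publication concerns TCAB1's role in human telomerase activity.
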