Addgene plasmid #167459: pCDH-3xFLAG-hTCAB1-puroR
Purpose: 3rd-gen lentiviral expression of FLAG-TCAB1 (WDR79) in mammalian cells
Depositing lab: Steven Artandi. Depositing organization: Stanford University. Publication: An Activity Switch in Human Telomerase Based on RNA Conformation and Shaped by TCAB1. Chen L, Roake CM, Freund A, Batista PJ, Tian S, Yin YA, Gajera CR, Lin S, Lee B, Pech MF, Venteicher AS, Das R, Chang HY, Artandi SE. Cell. 2018 Jun 28;174(1):218-230.e13. doi: 10.1016/j.cell.2018.04.039. Epub 2018 May 24. PubMed 29804836.
Backbone
  Vector backbone: pCDH
  Backbone size w/o insert (bp): 7495
  Total vector size (bp): 9142
  Vector type: Mammalian Expression, Lentiviral
  Selectable markers: Puromycin
Growth in bacteria
  Bacterial resistance: Ampicillin, 100 μg/mL
  Growth temperature: 37°C
  Growth strain: NEB Stable
  Copy number: High Copy
Gene/Insert
  Gene/Insert name: TCAB1 (alt names: WDR79; WRAP53)
  Species: H. sapiens (human)
  Insert size (bp): 1647
  GenBank ID: NM_001143990.2
  Entrez Gene: WRAP53 (a.k.a. DKCB3, TCAB1, WDR79)
  Promoter: CMV
  Tag / fusion protein: 3xFLAG (N terminal on backbone)
  Cloning method: Restriction Enzyme; 5′ cloning site AscI (not destroyed); 3′ cloning site PacI (not destroyed)
  Sequencing primers: 5′ CMV-FWD; 3′ EF1-rev
Terms and licenses: Academic/Nonprofit Terms; Industry Terms: Not Available to Industry
How to cite: pCDH-3xFLAG-hTCAB1-puroR was a gift from Steven Artandi (Addgene plasmid # 167459 ; http://n2t.net/addgene:167459 ; RRID:Addgene_167459)
